>Addgene plasmid #176310 | pSin_EF1a_CreN59_nMag_NLS_P2A_mCh_IRES_PuroR | addgene full sequence | sequence record 381060 | Addgene NGS Result
TTACGGTTCTGGCCTTTTGCACGGACCGCCACTGCCAATTACCTGTGGTTTCATTTACTCTAAACCTGTG
ATTCCTCTGAATTATTTTCATTTTAAAGAAATTGTATTTGTTAAATATGTACTACAAACTTAGTAGTTGG
AAGGGCTAATTCACTCCCAAAGAAGACAAGATATCCTTGATCTGTGGATCTACCACACACAAGGCTACTT
CCCTGATTAGCAGAACTACACACCAGGGCCAGGGGTCAGATATCCACTGACCTTTGGATGGTGCTACAAG
CTAGTACCAGTTGAGCCAGATAAGGTAGAAGAGGCCAATAAAGGAGAGAACACCAGCTTGTTACACCCTG
TGAGCCTGCATGGGATGGATGACCCGGAGAGAGAAGTGTTAGAGTGGAGGTTTGACAGCCGCCTAGCATT
TCATCACGTGGCCCGAGAGCTGCATCCGGAGTACTTCAAGAACTGCTGATATCGAGCTTGCTACAAGGGA
CTTTCCGCTGGGGACTTTCCAGGGAGGCGTGGCCTGGGCGGGACTGGGGAGTGGCGAGCCCTCAGATCCT
GCATATAAGCAGCTGCTTTTTGCCTGTACTGGGTCTCTCTGGTTAGACCAGATCTGAGCCTGGGAGCTCT
CTGGCTAACTAGGGAACCCACTGCTTAAGCCTCAATAAAGCTTGCCTTGAGTGCTTCAAGTAGTGTGTGC
CCGTCTGTTGTGTGACTCTGGTAACTAGAGATCCCTCAGACCCTTTTAGTCAGTGTGGAAAATCTCTAGC
AGTGGCGCCCGAACAGGGACTTGAAAGCGAAAGGGAAACCAGAGGAGCTCTCTCGACGCAGGACTCGGCT
TGCTGAAGCGCGCACGGCAAGAGGCGAGGGGCGGCGACTGGTGAGTACGCCAAAAATTTTGACTAGCGGA
GGCTAGAAGGAGAGAGATGGGTGCGAGAGCGTCAGTATTAAGCGGGGGAGAATTAGATCGCGATGGGAAA
AAATTCGGTTAAGGCCAGGGGGAAAGAAAAAATATAAATTAAAACATATAGTATGGGCAAGCAGGGAGCT
AGAACGATTCGCAGTTAATCCTGGCCTGTTAGAAACATCAGAAGGCTGTAGACAAATACTGGGACAGCTA
CAACCATCCCTTCAGACAGGATCAGAAGAACTTAGATCATTATATAATACAGTAGCAACCCTCTATTGTG
TGCATCAAAGGATAGAGATAAAAGACACCAAGGAAGCTTTAGACAAGATAGAGGAAGAGCAAAACAAAAG
TAAGACCACCGCACAGCAAGCGGCCGCTGATCTTCAGACCTGGAGGAGGAGATATGAGGGACAATTGGAG
AAGTGAATTATATAAATATAAAGTAGTAAAAATTGAACCATTAGGAGTAGCACCCACCAAGGCAAAGAGA
AGAGTGGTGCAGAGAGAAAAAAGAGCAGTGGGAATAGGAGCTTTGTTCCTTGGGTTCTTGGGAGCAGCAG
GAAGCACTATGGGCGCAGCGTCAATGACGCTGACGGTACAGGCCAGACAATTATTGTCTGGTATAGTGCA
GCAGCAGAACAATTTGCTGAGGGCTATTGAGGCGCAACAGCATCTGTTGCAACTCACAGTCTGGGGCATC
AAGCAGCTCCAGGCAAGAATCCTGGCTGTGGAAAGATACCTAAAGGATCAACAGCTCCTGGGGATTTGGG
GTTGCTCTGGAAAACTCATTTGCACCACTGCTGTGCCTTGGAATGCTAGTTGGAGTAATAAATCTCTGGA
ACAGATTTGGAATCACACGACCTGGATGGAGTGGGACAGAGAAATTAACAATTACACAAGCTTAATACAC
TCCTTAATTGAAGAATCGCAAAACCAGCAAGAAAAGAATGAACAAGAATTATTGGAATTAGATAAATGGG
CAAGTTTGTGGAATTGGTTTAACATAACAAATTGGCTGTGGTATATAAAATTATTCATAATGATAGTAGG
AGGCTTGGTAGGTTTAAGAATAGTTTTTGCTGTACTTTCTATAGTGAATAGAGTTAGGCAGGGATATTCA
CCATTATCGTTTCAGACCCACCTCCCAACCCCGAGGGGACCCGACAGGCCCGAAGGAATAGAAGAAGAAG
GTGGAGAGAGAGACAGAGACAGATCCATTCGATTAGTGAACGGATCTCGACGGTATCGCCACAAATGGCA
GTATTCATCCACAATTTTAAAAGAAAGGGGGGGATTGGGGGGTACAGTGCAGGGGAAAGAATAGTAGACA
TAATAGCAACAGACATACAAACTAAAGAATTACAAAAACAAATTACAAAAATTCAAAATTTTCGGGTTTA
TTACAGGGACAGCAGAGATCCACTTTGGATCGATAAGCTTTGCAAAGATGGATAAAGTTTTAAACAGAGA
GGAATCTTTGCAGCTAATGGACCTTCTAGGTCTTGAAAGGAGTGGGAATTGGCTCCGGTGCCCGTCAGTG
GGCAGAGCGCACATCGCCCACAGTCCCCGAGAAGTTGGGGGGAGGGGTCGGCAATTGAACCGGTGCCTAG
AGAAGGTGGCGCGGGGTAAACTGGGAAAGTGATGTCGTGTACTGGCTCCGCCTTTTTCCCGAGGGTGGGG
GAGAACCGTATATAAGTGCAGTAGTCGCCGTGAACGTTCTTTTTCGCAACGGGTTTGCCGCCAGAACACA
GGTAAGTGCCGTGTGTGGTTCCCGCGGGCCTGGCCTCTTTACGGGTTATGGCCCTTGCGTGCCTTGAATT
ACTTCCACCTGGCTGCAGTACGTGATTCTTGATCCCGAGCTTCGGGTTGGAAGTGGGTGGGAGAGTTCGA
GGCCTTGCGCTTAAGGAGCCCCTTCGCCTCGTGCTTGAGTTGAGGCCTGGCCTGGGCGCTGGGGCCGCCG
CGTGCGAATCTGGTGGCACCTTCGCGCCTGTCTCGCTGCTTTCGATAAGTCTCTAGCCATTTAAAATTTT
TGATGACCTGCTGCGACGCTTTTTTTCTGGCAAGATAGTCTTGTAAATGCGGGCCAAGATCTGCACACTG
GTATTTCGGTTTTTGGGGCCGCGGGCGGCGACGGGGCCCGTGCGTCCCAGCGCACATGTTCGGCGAGGCG
GGGCCTGCGAGCGCGGCCACCGAGAATCGGACGGGGGTAGTCTCAAGCTGGCCGGCCTGCTCTGGTGCCT
GGCCTCGCGCCGCCGTGTATCGCCCCGCCCTGGGCGGCAAGGCTGGCCCGGTCGGCACCAGTTGCGTGAG
CGGAAAGATGGCCGCTTCCCGGCCCTGCTGCAGGGAGCTCAAAATGGAGGACGCGGCGCTCGGGAGAGCG
GGCGGGTGAGTCACCCACACAAAGGAAAAGGGCCTTTCCGTCCTCAGCCGTCGCTTCATGTGACTCCACG
GAGTACCGGGCGCCGTCCAGGCACCTCGATTAGTTCTCGAGCTTTTGGAGTACGTCGTCTTTAGGTTGGG
GGGAGGGGTTTTATGCGATGGAGTTTCCCCACACTGAGTGGGTGGAGACTGAAGTTAGGCCAGCTTGGCA
CTTGATGTAATTCTCCTTGGAATTTGCCCTTTTTGAGTTTGGATCTTGGTTCATTCTCAAGCCTCAGACA
GTGGTTCAAAGTTTTTTTCTTCCATTTCAGGTGTCGTGAGGAATTGATCCTTCGAACTAGTATGGCCACC
TCTGATGAAGTCAGGAAGAACCTGATGGACATGTTCAGGGACAGGCAGGCCTTCTCTGAACACACCTGGA
AGATGCTCCTGTCTGTGTGCAGATCCTGGGCTGCCTGGTGCAAGCTGAACGGTACCCATACTCTTTATGC
CCCCGGTGGATATGACATTATGGGATATCTGGACCAGATCGGCAACCGGCCAAACCCGCAGGTGGAACTG
GGCCCCGTGGATACATCCTGCGCCTTGATTCTTTGTGACCTGAAACAGAAAGACACCCCGATAGTTTACG
CGAGTGAAGCCTTCCTCTACATGACAGGTTACAGCAACGCAGAGGTGCTGGGCCGGAATTGCCGGTTTCT
GCAAAGCCCTGACGGCATGGTGAAGCCCAAGAGCACCCGGAAGTACGTGGATAGTAACACAATCAATACT
ATGCGCAAGGCAATCGACAGGAATGCCGAGGTGCAGGTTGAAGTAGTCAATTTTAAAAAGAATGGACAGC
GATTTGTTAATTTCCTGACTATGATACCTGTTAGGGACGAAACAGGCGAGTATCGATACTCTATGGGATT
CCAGTGCGAAACAGAAGGCGGAAGCGGTGGCGTGCCCAAGAAGAAGAGGAAAGTCGGATCCGGCAGCGGC
GCCACCAACTTCAGCCTGCTGAAGCAGGCCGGCGACGTGGAGGAGAACCCCGGCCCCACGCGTGTGAGCA
AGGGCGAGGAGGATAACATGGCCATCATCAAGGAGTTCATGCGCTTCAAGGTGCACATGGAGGGCTCCGT
GAACGGCCACGAGTTCGAGATCGAGGGCGAGGGCGAGGGCCGCCCCTACGAGGGCACCCAGACCGCCAAG
CTGAAGGTGACCAAGGGTGGCCCCCTGCCCTTCGCCTGGGACATCCTGTCCCCTCAGTTCATGTACGGCT
CCAAGGCCTACGTGAAGCACCCCGCCGACATCCCCGACTACTTGAAGCTGTCCTTCCCCGAGGGCTTCAA
GTGGGAGCGCGTGATGAACTTCGAGGACGGCGGCGTGGTGACCGTGACCCAGGACTCCTCCCTGCAGGAC
GGCGAGTTCATCTACAAGGTGAAGCTGCGCGGCACCAACTTCCCCTCCGACGGCCCCGTAATGCAGAAGA
AGACCATGGGCTGGGAGGCCTCCTCCGAGCGGATGTACCCCGAGGACGGCGCCCTGAAGGGCGAGATCAA
GCAGAGGCTGAAGCTGAAGGACGGCGGCCACTACGACGCTGAGGTCAAGACCACCTACAAGGCCAAGAAG
CCCGTGCAGCTGCCCGGCGCCTACAACGTCAACATCAAGTTGGACATCACCTCCCACAACGAGGACTACA
CCATCGTGGAACAGTACGAACGCGCCGAGGGCCGCCACTCCACCGGCGGCATGGACGAGCTGTACAAGTA
ATAGGAATTCGAAGCTTGAGCTCGAGATCTGAGTCCGGTAGCGCTAGTTCGAAGGATCCGCATGCATCTA
GGGCGGCCAATTCCGCCCCTCTCCCCCCCCCCCCTCTCCCYCCCCCCCCCTAACGTTACTGGCCGAAGCC
GCTTGGAATAAGGCCGGTGTGCGTTTGTCTATATGTTATTTTCCACCATATTGCCGTCTTTTGGCAATGT
GAGGGCCCGGAAACCTGGCCCTGTCTTCTTGACGAGCATTCCTAGGGGTCTTTCCCCTCTCGCCAAAGGA
ATGCAAGGTCTGTTGAATGTCGTGAAGGAAGCAGTTCCTCTGGAAGCTTCTTGAAGACAAACAACGTCTG
TAGCGACCCTTTGCAGGCAGCGGAACCCCCCACCTGGCGACAGGTGCCTCTGCGGCCAAAAGCCACGTGT
ATAAGATACACCTGCAAAGGCGGCACAACCCCAGTGCCACGTTGTGAGTTGGATAGTTGTGGAAAGAGTC
AAATGGCTCTCCTCAAGCGTATTCAACAAGGGGCTGAAGGATGCCCAGAAGGTACCCCATTGTATGGGAT
CTGATCTGGGGCCTCGGTGCACATGCTTTACATGTGTTTAGTCGAGGTTAAAAAAACGTCTAGGCCCCCC
GAACCACGGGGACGTGGTTTTCCTTTGAAAAACACGATGATAAGCTTGCCACAACCCACAAGGAGACGAC
CTTCCATGACCGAGTACAAGCCCACGGTGCGCCTCGCCACCCGCGACGACGTCCCCCGGGCCGTACGCAC
CCTCGCCGCCGCGTTCGCCGACTACCCCGCCACGCGCCACACCGTCGACCCGGACCGCCACATCGAGCGG
GTCACCGAGCTGCAAGAACTCTTCCTCACGCGCGTCGGGCTCGACATCGGCAAGGTGTGGGTCGCGGACG
ACGGCGCCGCGGTGGCGGTCTGGACCACGCCGGAGAGCGTCGAAGCGGGGGCGGTGTTCGCCGAGATCGG
CCCGCGCATGGCCGAGTTGAGCGGTTCCCGGCTGGCCGCGCAGCAACAGATGGAAGGCCTCCTGGCGCCG
CACCGGCCCAAGGAGCCCGCGTGGTTCCTGGCCACCGTCGGCGTCTCGCCCGACCACCAGGGCAAGGGTC
TGGGCAGCGCCGTCGTGCTCCCCGGAGTGGAGGCGGCCGAGCGCGCCGGGGTGCCCGCCTTCCTGGAGAC
CTCCGCGCCCCGCAACCTCCCCTTCTACGAGCGGCTCGGCTTCACCGTCACCGCCGACGTCGAGGTGCCC
GAAGGACCGCGCACCTGGTGCATGACCCGCAAGCCCGGTGCCTGATAATAGGCGGCCGCTCGAGACCTAG
AAAAACATGGAGCAATCACAAGTAGCAATACAGCAGCTACCAATGCTGATTGTGCCTGGCTAGAAGCACA
AGAGGAGGAGGAGGTGGGTTTTCCAGTCACACCTCAGGTACCTTTAAGACCAATGACTTACAAGGCAGCT
GTAGATCTTAGCCACTTTTTAAAAGAAAAGGGGGGACTGGAAGGGCTAATTCACTCCCAACGAAGACAAG
ATCTGCTTTTTGCTTGTACTGGGTCTCTCTGGTTAGACCAGATCTGAGCCTGGGAGCTCTCTGGCTAACT
AGGGAACCCACTGCTTAAGCCTCAATAAAGCTTGCCTTGAGTGCTTCAAGTAGTGTGTGCCCGTCTGTTG
TGTGACTCTGGTAACTAGAGATCCCTCAGACCCTTTTAGTCAGTGTGGAAAATCTCTAGCAGTAGTAGTT
CATGTCATCTTATTATTCAGTATTTATAACTTGCAAAGAAATGAATATCAGAGAGTGAGAGGCCTTGACA
TTATAATAGATTTAGCAGGAATTGAACTAGGAGTGGAGCACACAGGCAAAGTTCTAGAGCTCGCTGATCA
GCCTCGACTGTGCCTTCTAGTTGCCAGCCATCTGTTGTTTGCCCCTCCCCCGTGCCTTCCTTGACCCTGG
AAGGTGCCACTCCCACTGTCCTTTCCTAATAAAATGAGGAAATTGCATCGCATTGTCTGAGTAGGTGTCA
TTCTATTCTGGGGGGTGGGGTGGGGCAGGACAGCAAGGGGGAGGATTGGGAAGACAATAGCAGGCATGCT
GGGGATGCGGTGGGCTCTATGGCTTCTGAGGCGGAAAGAACCAGCTGGGGGCGCGCCCCTCGAGGCCGCC
ATGGTCATAGCTGTTTGACGTCAGGTGGCACTTTTCGGGGAAATGTGCGCGGAACCCCTATTTGTTTATT
TTTCTAAATACATTCAAATATGTATCCGCTCACGAGACAATAACCCTGATAAATGCTTCAATAATATTGA
AAAAGGAAGAGTATGAGTATTCAACATTTCCGTGTCGCCCTTATTCCCTTTTTTGCGGCATTTTGCCTTC
CTGTTTTTGCTCACCCAGAAACGCTGGTGAAAGTAAAAGATGCTGAAGATCAGTTGGGTGCACGAGTGGG
TTACATCGAACTGGATCTCAACAGCGGTAAGATCCTTGAGAGTTTTCGCCCCGAAGAACGTTTTCCAATG
ATGAGCACTTTTAAAGTTCTGCTATGTGGCGCGGTATTATCCCGTATTGACGCCGGGCAAGAGCAACTCG
GTCGCCGCATACACTATTCTCAGAATGACTTGGTTGAGTACTCACCAGTCACAGAAAAGCATCTTACGGA
TGGCATGACAGTAAGAGAATTATGCAGTGCTGCCATAACCATGAGTGATAACACTGCGGCCAACTTACTT
CTGACAACGATCGGAGGACCGAAGGAGCTAACCGCTTTTTTGCACAACATGGGGGATCATGTAACTCGCC
TTGATCGTTGGGAACCGGAGCTGAATGAAGCCATACCAAACGACGAGCGTGACACCACGATGCCTGTAGC
AATGGCAACAACGTTGCGCAAACTATTAACTGGCGAACTACTTACTCTAGCTTCCCGGCAACAATTAATA
GACTGGATGGAGGCGGATAAAGTTGCAGGACCACTTCTGCGCTCGGCCCTTCCGGCTGGCTGGTTTATTG
CTGATAAATCTGGAGCCGGTGAGCGTGGGTCTCGCGGTATCATTGCAGCACTGGGGCCAGATGGTAAGCC
CTCCCGTATCGTAGTTATCTACACGACGGGGAGTCAGGCAACTATGGATGAACGAAATAGACAGATCGCT
GAGATAGGTGCCTCACTGATTAAGCATTGGTAACTGTCAGACCAAGTTTACTCATATATACTTTAGATTG
ATTTAAAACTTCATTTTTAATTTAAAAGGATCTAGGTGAAGATCCTTTTTGATAATCTCATGACCAAAAT
CCCTTAACGTGAGTTTTCGTTCCACTGAGCGTCAGACCCCGTAGAAAAGATCAAAGGATCTTCTTGAGAT
CCTTTTTTTCTGCGCGTAATCTGCTGCTTGCAAACAAAAAAACCACCGCTACCAGCGGTGGTTTGTTTGC
CGGATCAAGAGCTACCAACTCTTTTTCCGAAGGTAACTGGCTTCAGCAGAGCGCAGATACCAAATACTGT
TCTTCTAGTGTAGCCGTAGTTAGGCCACCACTTCAAGAACTCTGTAGCACCGCCTACATACCTCGCTCTG
CTAATCCTGTTACCAGTGGCTGCTGCCAGTGGCGATAAGTCGTGTCTTACCGGGTTGGACTCAAGACGAT
AGTTACCGGATAAGGCGCAGCGGTCGGGCTGAACGGGGGGTTCGTGCACACAGCCCAGCTTGGAGCGAAC
GACCTACACCGAACTGAGATACCTACAGCGTGAGCTATGAGAAAGCGCCACGCTTCCCGAAGGGAGAAAG
GCGGACAGGTATCCGGTAAGCGGCAGGGTCGGAACAGGAGAGCGCACGAGGGAGCTTCCAGGGGGAAACG
CCTGGTATCTTTATAGTCCTGTCGGGTTTCGCCACCTCTGACTTGAGCGTCGATTTTTGTGATGCTCGTC
AGGGGGGCGGAGCCTATGGAAAAACGCCAGCAACGCGGCCTTT
Features (pLannotate 1.2.2; 21 found; start..end, strand, type, name):
    137..466     +  CDS            nef (fragment): NEF_HV1BR - Experimental evidence at protein level: Swiss-Prot protein existence level 1. Extracellular Nef protein targets CD4(+) T-lymphocytes for apoptosis by interacting with CXCR4 surface receptors (PubMed:14990729). From Human immunodeficiency virus type 1 group M subtype B (isolate BRU/LAI) (HIV-1).
    514..771     +  LTR            5' LTR (truncated): truncated 5' long terminal repeat (LTR) from HIV-1
    818..943     +  misc_feature   HIV-1 Ψ: packaging signal of human immunodeficiency virus type 1
    927..1290    +  CDS            HIV-1 gag (fragment): gag protein from human immunodeficiency virus 1; gag
   1436..1669    +  misc_feature   RRE: The Rev response element (RRE) of HIV-1 allows for Rev-dependent mRNA export from the nucleus to the cytoplasm.
   2046..2146    +  CDS            Rev (fragment): human immunodeficiency virus 1 (HIV-1) Rev protein; rev; enhances nuclear export of unspliced and incompletely spliced viral mRNAs
   2185..2302    +  misc_feature   cPPT/CTS: central polypurine tract and central termination sequence of HIV-1
   2358..2424    +  CDS            small t antigen (fragment): SV40 (simian virus 40) small t antigen
   2431..3609    +  promoter       EF-1α promoter: strong constitutive promoter for human elongation factor EF-1α
   3635..3760    +  CDS            cre (fragment): RECR_BPP1 - Experimental evidence at protein level: Swiss-Prot protein existence level 1. Catalyzes site-specific recombination between two 34-base- pair LOXP sites. Its role is to maintain the phage genome as a monomeric unit-copy plasmid in the lysogenic state. From Escherichia phage P1 (Bacteriophage P1).
   4334..5040    +  CDS            mCherry (fragment): monomeric derivative of DsRed fluorescent protein (Shaner et al., 2004) mammalian codon-optimized
   5045..5087    -  misc_feature   MCS (fragment): multiple cloning site
   5251..5713    +  misc_feature   IRES: internal ribosome entry site (IRES) of the encephalomyocarditis virus (EMCV)
   5746..6345    +  CDS            PuroR: puromycin N-acetyltransferase; pac from Streptomyces alboniger; confers resistance to puromycin
   6352..6546    +  CDS            nef (fragment): NEF_HV1Z2 - Experimental evidence at protein level: Swiss-Prot protein existence level 1. Extracellular Nef protein targets CD4(+) T-lymphocytes for apoptosis by interacting with CXCR4 surface receptors. From Human immunodeficiency virus type 1 group M subtype D (isolate Z2/CDC-Z34) (HIV-1).
   6548..6781    +  LTR            3' LTR (ΔU3): self-inactivating 3' long terminal repeat (LTR) from HIV-1
   6938..7162    +  polyA_signal   bGH poly(A) signal: bovine growth hormone polyadenylation signal
   7166..7187    +  promoter       SV40 promoter (fragment): SV40 enhancer and early promoter
   7258..7362    +  promoter       AmpR promoter: bla
   7363..8223    +  CDS            AmpR: β-lactamase; bla; confers resistance to ampicillin, carbenicillin, and related antibiotics
   8394..8982    +  rep_origin     ori: high-copy-number ColE1/pMB1/pBR322/pUC origin of replication
