[The description below was written by a language model from this plasmid's Addgene catalogue record and pLannotate feature annotations shown in this document.]
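Description:
pSin_EF1a_CreN59_nMag_NLS_P2A_mCh_IRES_PuroR is a self-inactivating HIV-1-based lentiviral transfer plasmid built on the pSin-EF1a backbone for expression in mammalian cells. It is propagated in bacteria through a high-copy ColE1/pUC-type origin with ampicillin resistance (AmpR). The catalogue lists it at roughly 9 kb, and the sequenced record is 9,003 nt. The lentiviral portion carries a truncated 5' LTR, the Ψ packaging signal with adjoining gag sequence, the Rev response element, the cPPT/CTS and a ΔU3 3' LTR followed by a bGH polyadenylation signal. These elements allow the cassette between the LTRs to be packaged when helper functions are supplied in trans. After integration, the provirus lacks LTR promoter activity. The short nef, Rev and SV40 small t fragments picked up by the annotation appear to be residual viral or backbone sequence rather than functional genes.

The payload is a single human EF-1α promoter-driven transcript. Its first open reading frame encodes CreN59, an N-terminal fragment of Cre recombinase, fused to nMag and a nuclear localisation signal, followed by a P2A self-cleaving peptide and mCherry. The automated feature table recognises only the Cre fragment and mCherry, so the nMag, NLS and P2A parts are known from the construct name rather than from the annotation. nMag is one partner of the blue-light-inducible Magnet heterodimeriser pair. The fragment is therefore presumably inactive on its own and needs a complementary Cre fragment, supplied from a separate construct, to restore loxP recombination under illumination. An EMCV IRES downstream drives puromycin N-acetyltransferase, so transduced cells can be selected with puromycin and tracked by red fluorescence. The associated work describes an AND-gated drug- and light-activatable Cre-loxP system for spatiotemporal control in cell-based therapeutics.
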