Addgene plasmid #176310: pSin_EF1a_CreN59_nMag_NLS_P2A_mCh_IRES_PuroR
Purpose: Expresses CreN59-nMag-NLS with mCherry marker.
Depositing lab: Yingxiao Wang. Depositing organization: University of California, San Diego (UCSD). Publication: An AND-Gated Drug and Photoactivatable Cre-loxP System for Spatiotemporal Control in Cell-Based Therapeutics. Allen ME, Zhou W, Thangaraj J, Kyriakakis P, Wu Y, Huang Z, Ho P, Pan Y, Limsakul P, Xu X, Wang Y. ACS Synth Biol. 2019 Oct 18;8(10):2359-2371. doi: 10.1021/acssynbio.9b00175. Epub 2019 Oct 8. PubMed 31592660.
Backbone
  Vector backbone: pSin-EF1a
  Backbone size w/o insert (bp): 6294
  Total vector size (bp): 8988
  Vector type: Mammalian Expression, Lentiviral, Synthetic Biology
  Selectable markers: Puromycin
Growth in bacteria
  Bacterial resistance: Ampicillin, 100 μg/mL
  Growth temperature: 37°C
  Growth strain: NEB Stable
  Copy number: High Copy
Gene/Insert
  Gene/Insert name: CreN59_nMag_NLS_P2A_mCherry_IRES_puroR
  Species: Synthetic
  Insert size (bp): 2694
  Promoter: human EF1alpha
  Cloning method: Gibson Cloning
  Sequencing primers: 5′ gtttggatcttggttcattctcaagcc; 3′ gggagaggggcggaattggc
Terms and licenses: Academic/Nonprofit Terms; Industry Terms: Not Available to Industry
How to cite: pSin_EF1a_CreN59_nMag_NLS_P2A_mCh_IRES_PuroR was a gift from Yingxiao Wang (Addgene plasmid # 176310 ; http://n2t.net/addgene:176310 ; RRID:Addgene_176310)
